>Addgene plasmid #72667 | pKLV2.2-mU6gRNA5(SapI)-hU6gRNA5(BbsI)-PGKpuroBFP-W | depositor full sequence | sequence record 133128 | Full sequence
CTAAATTGTAAGCGTTAATATTTTGTTAAAATTCGCGTTAAATTTTTGTTAAATCAGCTCATTTTTTAAC
CAATAGGCCGAAATCGGCAAAATCCCTTATAAATCAAAAGAATAGACCGAGATAGGGT
[37 nt withheld, positions 129-165]
AAAGAACGTGGACTCCAACGTCAAAGG
[49 nt withheld, positions 193-241]
T
[91 nt withheld, positions 243-333]
G
[124 nt withheld, positions 335-458]
CCCATTCGCCATTCAGGCTGCGCAACTGTTGGGAAGGGCGATCGGTGCGGGCCTCTTCGCTATTACGCCA
GCTGGCGAAAGGGGGATGTGCTGCAAGGCGATTAAGTTGGGTAACGCCAGGGTTTTCCCAGTCACGACGT
TGTAAAACGACGGCCAGTGAGCGCGCGTAATACGACTCACTATAGGGCGAATTGACTAGTACATAACTTA
CGGTAAATGGCCCGCCTGGCTGACCGCCCAACGACCCCCGCCCATTGACGTCAATAATGACGTATGTTCC
CATAGTAACGCCAATAGGGACTTTCCATTGACGTCAATGGGTGGAGTATTTACGGTAAACTGCCCACTTG
GCAGTACATCAAGTGTATCATATGCCAAGTACGCCCCCTATTGACGTCAATGACGGTAAATGGCCCGCCT
GGCATTATGCCCAGTACATGACCTTATGGGACTTTCCTACTTGGCAGTACATCTACGTATTAGTCATCGC
TATTACCATGGTGATGCGGTTTTGGCAGTACATCAATGGGCGTGGATAGCGGTTTGACTCACGGGGATTT
CCAAGTCTCCACCCCATTGACGTCAATGGGAGTTTGTTTTGGCACCAAAATCAACGGGACTTTCCAAAAT
GTCGTAACAACTCCGCCCCATTGACGCAAATGGGCGGTAGGCGTGTACGGTGGGAGGTCTATATAAGCAG
CGCGTTTTGCCTGTACTGGGTCTCTCTGGTTAGACCAGATCTGAGCCTGGGAGCTCTCTGGCTAACTAGG
GAACCCACTGCTTAAGCCTCAATAAAGCTTGCCTTGAGTGCTTCAAGTAGTGTGTGCCCGTCTGTTGTGT
GACTCTGGTAACTAGAGATCCCTCAGACCCTTTTAGTCAGTGTGGAAAATCTCTAGCAGTGGCGCCCGAA
CAGGGACTTGAAAGCGAAAGGGAAACCAGAGGAGCTCTCTCGACGCAGGACTCGGCTTGCTGAAGCGCGC
ACGGCAAGAGGCGAGGGGCGGCGACTGGTGAGTACGCCAAAAATTTTGACTAGCGGAGGCTAGAAGGAGA
GAGATGGGTGCGAGAGCGTCAGTATTAAGCGGGGGAGAATTAGATCGCGATGGGAAAAAATTCGGTTAAG
GCCAGGGGGAAAGAAAAAATATAAATTAAAACATATAGTATGGGCAAGCAGGGAGCTAGAACGATTCGCA
GTTAATCCTGGCCTGTTAGAAACATCAGAAGGCTGTAGACAAATACTGGGACAGCTACAACCATCCCTTC
AGACAGGATCAGAAGAACTTAGATCATTATATAATACAGTAGCAACCCTCTATTGTGTGCATCAAAGGAT
AGAGATAAAAGACACCAAGGAAGCTTTAGACAAGATAGAGGAACAGCAAAACAAAAGTAAGACCACCGCA
CAGCAAGCGGCCGGCCGCGCTGATCTTCAGACCTGGAGGAGGAGATATGAGGGACAATTGGAGAAGTGAA
TTATATAAATATAAAGTAGTAAAAATTGAACCATTAGGAGTAGCACCCACCAAGGCAAAGAGAAGAGTGG
TGCAGAGAGAAAAAAGAGCAGTGGGAATAGGAGCTTTGTTCCTTGGGTTCTTGGGAGCAGCAGGAAGCAC
TATGGGCGCAGCGTCAATGACGCTGACGGTACAGGCCAGACAATTATTGTCTGGTATAGTGCAGCAGCAG
AACAATTTGCTGAGGGCTATTGAGGCGCAACAGCATCTGTTGCAACTCACAGTCTGGGGCATCAAGCAGC
TCCAGGCAAGAATCCTGGCTGTGGAAAGATACCTAAAGGATCAACAGCTCCTGGGGATTTGGGGTTGCTC
TGGAAAACTCATTTGCACCACTGCTGTGCCTTGGAATGCTAGTTGGAGTAATAAATCTCTGGAACAGATT
TGGAATCACACGACCTGGATGGAGTGGGACAGAGAAATTAACAATTACACAAGCTTAATACACTCCTTAA
TTGAAGAATCGCAAAACCAGCAAGAAAAGAATGAACAAGAATTATTGGAATTAGATAAATGGGCAAGTTT
GTGGAATTGGTTTAACATAACAAATTGGCTGTGGTATATAAAATTATTCATAATGATAGTAGGAGGCTTG
GTAGGTTTAAGAATAGTTTTTGCTGTACTTTCTATAGTGAATAGAGTTAGGCAGGGATATTCACCATTAT
CGTTTCAGACCCACCTCCCAACCCCGAGGGGACCCGACAGGCCCGAAGGAATAGAAGAAGAAGGTGGAGA
GAGAGACAGAGACAGATCCATTCGATTAGTGAACGGATCGGCACTGCGTGCGCCAATTCTGCAGACAAAT
GGCAGTATTCATCCACAATTTTAAAAGAAAAGGGGGGATTGGGGGGTACAGTGCAGGGGAAAGAATAGTA
GACATAATAGCAACAGACATACAAACTAAAGAATTACAAAAACAAATTACAAAAATTCAAAATTTTCGGG
TTTATTACAGGGACAGCAGAGATCCAGTTTGGTTAGTACCGGGCCCTACGCGTGATCCGACGCCGCCATC
TCTAGGCCCGCGCCGGCCCCCTCGCACAGACTTGTGGGAGAAGCTCGGCTACTCCCCTGCCCCGGTTAAT
TTGCATATAATATTTCCTAGTAACTATAGAGGCTTAATGTGCGATAAAAGACAGATAATCTGTTCTTTTT
AATACTAGCTACATTTTACATGATAGGCTTGGATTTCTATAAGAGATACAAATACTAAATTATTATTTTA
AAAAACAGCACAAAAGGAAACTCACCCTAACTGTAAAGTAATTGTGTGTTTTGAGACTATAAATATCCCT
TGGAGAAAAGCCTTGTTTGGAAGAGCGATCGCTCTTCGGTTTAAGAGCTATGCTGGAAACAGCATAGCAA
GTTTAAATAAGGCTAGTCCGTTATCAACTTGAAAAAGTGGCACCGAGTCGGTGCTTTTTTTAGCCGAACT
GTTTCACACTCACGCGTCCAAGGTCGGGCAGGAAGAGGGCCTATTTCCCATGATTCCTTCATATTTGCAT
ATACGATACAAGGCTGTTAGAGAGATAATTAGAATTAATTTGACTGTAAACACAAAGATATTAGTACAAA
ATACGTGACGTAGAAAGTAATAATTTCTTGGGTAGTTTGCAGTTTTAAAATTATGTTTTAAAATGGACTA
TCATATGCTTACCGTAACTTGAAAGTATTTCGATTTCTTGGCTTTATATATCTTGTGGAAAGGACGAAAC
ACCGGGTCTTCGAGAAGACACGTTTAAGAGCTATGCTGGAAACAGCATAGCAAGTTTAAATAAGGCTAGT
CCGTTATCAACTTGAAAAAGTGGCACCGAGTCGGTGCTTTTTTTGGATCCAATTCTACCGGGTAGGGGAG
GCGCTTTTCCCAAGGCAGTCTGGAGCATGCGCTTTAGCAGCCCCGCTGGGCACTTGGCGCTACACAAGTG
GCCTCTGGCCTCGCACACATTCCACATCCACCGGTAGGCGCCAACCGGCTCCGTTCTTTGGTGGCCCCTT
CGCGCCACCTTCTACTCCTCCCCTAGTCAGGAAGTTCCCCCCCGCCCCGCAGCTCGCGTCGTGCAGGACG
TGACAAATGGAAGTAGCACGTCTCACTAGTCTCGTGCAGATGGACAGCACCGCTGAGCAATGGAAGCGGG
TAGGCCTTTGGGGCAGCGGCCAATAGCAGCTTTGCTCCTTCGCTTTCTGGGCTCAGAGGCTGGGAAGGGG
TGGGTCCGGGGGCGGGCTCAGGGGCGGGCTCAGGGGCGGGGCGGGCGCCCGAAGGTCCTCCGGAGGCCCG
GCATTCTGCACGCTTCAAAAGCGCACGTCTGCCGCGCTGTTCTCCTCTTCCTCATCTCCGGGCCTTTCGA
CCTGCATCCATCTAGATCTCGAGCAGCTGAAGCTTACCATGACCGAGTACAAGCCCACGGTGCGCCTCGC
CACCCGCGACGACGTCCCCAGGGCCGTACGCACCCTCGCCGCCGCGTTCGCCGACTACCCCGCCACGCGC
CACACCGTCGATCCGGACCGCCACATCGAGCGGGTCACCGAGCTGCAAGAACTCTTCCTCACGCGCGTCG
GGCTCGACATCGGCAAGGTGTGGGTCGCGGACGACGGCGCCGCGGTGGCGGTCTGGACCACGCCGGAGAG
CGTCGAAGCGGGGGCGGTGTTCGCCGAGATCGGCCCGCGCATGGCCGAGTTGAGCGGTTCCCGGCTGGCC
GCGCAGCAACAGATGGAAGGCCTCCTGGCGCCGCACCGGCCCAAGGAGCCCGCGTGGTTCCTGGCCACCG
TCGGCGTCTCGCCCGACCACCAGGGCAAGGGTCTGGGCAGCGCCGTCGTGCTCCCCGGAGTGGAGGCGGC
CGAGCGCGCCGGGGTGCCCGCCTTCCTGGAGACCTCCGCGCCCCGCAACCTCCCCTTCTACGAGCGGCTC
GGCTTCACCGTCACCGCCGACGTCGAGGTGCCCGAAGGACCGCGCACCTGGTGCATGACCCGCAAGCCCG
GTGCCGGCGGCGGGTCCGGAGGAGAGGGCAGAGGAAGTCTCCTAACATGCGGTGACGTGGAGGAGAATCC
TGGCCCAATGAGCGAGCTGATTAAGGAGAACATGCACATGAAGCTGTACATGGAGGGCACCGTGGACAAC
CATCACTTCAAGTGCACATCCGAGGGCGAAGGCAAGCCCTACGAGGGCACCCAGACCATGAGAATCAAGG
TGGTCGAGGGCGGCCCTCTCCCCTTCGCCTTCGACATCCTGGCTACTAGCTTCCTCTACGGCAGCAAGAC
CTTCATCAACCACACCCAGGGCATCCCCGACTTCTTCAAGCAGTCCTTCCCTGAGGGCTTCACATGGGAG
AGAGTCACCACATACGAGGACGGGGGCGTGCTGACCGCTACCCAGGACACCAGCCTCCAGGACGGCTGCC
TCATCTACAACGTCAAGATCAGAGGGGTGAACTTCACATCCAACGGCCCTGTGATGCAGAAGAAAACACT
CGGCTGGGAGGCCTTCACCGAGACGCTGTACCCCGCTGACGGCGGCCTGGAAGGCAGAAACGACATGGCC
CTGAAGCTCGTGGGCGGGAGCCATCTGATCGCAAACATCAAGACCACATATAGATCCAAGAAACCCGCTA
AGAACCTCAAGATGCCTGGCGTCTACTATGTGGACTACAGACTGGAAAGAATCAAGGAGGCCAACAACGA
GACCTACGTCGAGCAGCACGAGGTGGCAGTGGCCAGATACTGCGACCTCCCTAGCAAACTGGGGCACAAG
CTTAATTGAGCGGCCGCTCAACCTCTGGATTACAAAATTTGTGAAAGATTGACTGGTATTCTTAACTATG
TTGCTCCTTTTACGCTATGTGGATACGCTGCTTTAATGCCTTTGTATCATGCTATTGCTTCCCGTATGGC
TTTCATTTTCTCCTCCTTGTATAAATCCTGGTTGCTGTCTCTTTATGAGGAGTTGTGGCCCGTTGTCAGG
CAACGTGGCGTGGTGTGCACTGTGTTTGCTGACGCAACCCCCACTGGTTGGGGCATTGCCACCACCTGTC
AGCTCCTTTCCGGGACTTTCGCTTTCCCCCTCCCTATTGCCACGGCGGAACTCATCGCCGCCTGCCTTGC
CCGCTGCTGGACAGGGGCTCGGCTGTTGGGCACTGACAATTCCGTGGTGTTGTCGGGGAAATCATCGTCC
TTTCCTTGGCTGCTCGCCTGTGTTGCCACCTGGATTCTGCGCGGGACGTCCTTCTGCTACGTCCCTTCGG
CCCTCAATCCAGCGGACCTTCCTTCCCGCGGCCTGCTGCCGGCTCTGCGGCCTCTTCCGCGTCTACGCCT
TCGCCCTCAGACGAGTCGGATCTCCCTTTGGGCCGCCTCCCCGCAGGTACCTTTAAGACCAATGACTTAC
AAGGCAGCTGTAGATCTTAGCCACTTTTTAAAAGAAAAGGGGGGACTGGAAGGGCTAATTCACTCCCAAA
GAAGTCAAGATCTGCTTTTTGCCTGTACTGGGTCTCTCTGGTTAGACCAGAGTCTCTCTGGTTAGACCAG
ATCTGAGCCTGGGAGCTCTCTGGCTAACTAGGGAACCCACTGCTTAAGCCTCAATAAAGCTTGCCTTGAG
TGCTTCAAGTAGTGTGTGCCCGTCTGTTGTGTGACTCTGGTAACTAGAGATCCCTCAGACCCTTTTAGTC
AGTGTGGAAAATCTCTAGCAGTTTAAACCCGCTGATCAGCCTCGACTGTGCCTTCTAGTTGCCAGCCATC
TGTTGTTTGCCCCTCCCCCGTGCCTTCCTTGACCCTGGAAGGTGCCACTCCCACTGTCCTTTCCTAATAA
AATGAGGAAATTGCATCGCATTGTCTGAGTAGGTGTCATTCTATTCTGGGGGGTGGGGTGGGGCAGGACA
GCAAGGGGGAGGATTGGGAAGTCAATAGCAGGCATGCTGGGGATGCGGTGGGCTCTATGGGCGGCCGTTA
ATTAAGCTTTTGTTCCCTTTAGTGAGGGTTAATTGCGCGCTTGGCGTAATCATGGTCATAGCTGTTTCCT
GTGTGAAATTGTTATCCGCTCACAATTCCACACAACATACGAGCCGGAAGCATAAAGTGTAAAGCCTGGG
GTGCCTAATGAGTGAGCTAACTCACATTAATTGCGTTGCGCTCACTGCCCGCTTTCCAGTCGGGAAACCT
GTCGTGCCAGCTGCATTAATGAATCGGCCAACGCGCGGGGAGAGGCGGTTTGCGTATTGGGCGCTGTTCC
GCTTCCTCGCTCACTGACTCGCTGCGCTCGGTCGTTCGGCTGCGGCGAGCGGTATCAGCTCACTCAAAGG
CGGTAATACGGTTATCCACAGAATCAGGGGATAACGCAGGAAAGAACATGTGAGCAAAAGGCCAGCAAAA
GGCCAGGAACCGTAAAAAGGCCGCGTTGCTGGCGTTTTTCCATAGGCTCCGCCCCCCTGACGAGCATCAC
AAAAATCGACGCTCAAGTCAGAGGTGGCGAAACCCGACAGGACTATAAAGATACCAGGCGTTTCCCCCTG
GAAGCTCCCTCGTGCGCTCTCCTGTTCCGACCCTGCCGCTTACCGGATACCTGTCCGCCTTTCTCCCTTC
GGGAAGCGTGGCGCTTTCTCATAGCTCACGCTGTAGGTATCTCAGTTCGGTGTAGGTCGTTCGCTCCAAG
CTGGGCTGTGTGCACGAACCCCCCGTTCAGCCCGACCGCTGCGCCTTATCCGGTAACTATCGTCTTGAGT
CCAACCCGGTAAGACACGACTTATCGCCACTGGCAGCAGCCACTGGTAACAGGATTAGCAGAGCGAGGTA
TGTAGGCGGTGCTACAGAGTTCTTGAAGTGGTGGCCTAACTACGGCTACACTAGAAGGACAGTATTTGGT
ATCTGCGCTCTGCTGAAGCCAGTTACCTTCGGAAAAAGAGTTGGTAGCTCTTGATCCGGCAAACAAACCA
CCGCTGGTAGCGGTGGTTTTTTTGTTTGCAAGCAGCAGATTACGCGCAGAAAAAAAGGATCTCAAGAAGA
TCCTTTGATCTTTTCTACGGGGTCTGACGCTCAGTGGAACGAAAACTCACGTTAAGGGATTTTGGTCATG
AGATTATCAAAAAGGATCTTCACCTAGATCCTTTTAAATTAAAAATGAAGTTTTAAATCAATCTAAAGTA
TATATGAGTAAACTTGGTCTGACAGTTACCAATGCTTAATCAGTGAGGCACCTATCTCAGCGATCTGTCT
ATTTCGTTCATCCATAGTTGCCTGACTCCCCGTCGTGTAGATAACTACGATACGGGAGGGCTTACCATCT
GGCCCCAGTGCTGCAATGATACCGCGAGACCCACGCTCACCGGCTCCAGATTTATCAGCAATAAACCAGC
CAGCCGGAAGGGCCGAGCGCAGAAGTGGTCCTGCAACTTTATCCGCCTCCATCCAGTCTATTAATTGTTG
CCGGGAAGCTAGAGTAAGTAGTTCGCCAGTTAATAGTTTGCGCAACGTTGTTGCCATTGCTACAGGCATC
GTGGTGTCACGCTCGTCGTTTGGTATGGCTTCATTCAGCTCCGGTTCCCAACGATCAAGGCGAGTTACAT
GATCCCCCATGTTGTGCAAAAAAGCGGTTAGCTCCTTCGGTCCTCCGATCGTTGTCAGAAGTAAGTTGGC
CGCAGTGTTATCACTCATGGTTATGGCAGCACTGCATAATTCTCTTACTGTCATGCCATCCGTAAGATGC
TTTTCTGTGACTGGTGAGTACTCAACCAAGTCATTCTGAGAATAGTGTATGCGGCGACCGAGTTGCTCTT
GCCCGGCGTCAATACGGGATAATACCGCGCCACATAGCAGAACTTTAAAAGTGCTCATCATTGGAAAACG
TTCTTCGGGGCGAAAACTCTCAAGGATCTTACCGCTGTTGAGATCCAGTTCGATGTAACCCACTCGTGCA
CCCAACTGATCTTCAGCATCTTTTACTTTCACCAGCGTTTCTGGGTGAGCAAAAACAGGAAGGCAAAATG
CCGCAAAAAAGGGAATAAGGGCGACACGGAAATGTTGAATACTCATACTCTTCCTTTTTCAATATTATTG
AAGCATTTATCAGGGTTATTGTCTCATGAGCGGATACATATTTGAATGTATTTAGAAAAATAAACAAATA
GGGGTTCCGCGCACATTTCCCCGAAAAGTGCCAC
Features (pLannotate 1.2.2; 30 found; start..end, strand, type, name):
     30..458     -  rep_origin     f1 ori (sequence partly withheld): f1 bacteriophage origin of replication; arrow indicates direction of (+) strand synthesis
    463..618     -  CDS            lacZα (fragment): LacZα fragment of β-galactosidase; lacZ fragment
    626..644     +  promoter       T7 promoter: promoter for bacteriophage T7 RNA polymerase
    658..958     +  enhancer       CMV enhancer: human cytomegalovirus immediate early enhancer
    959..1158    +  promoter       CMV promoter: human cytomegalovirus (CMV) immediate early promoter
   1176..1356    +  LTR            5' LTR (truncated): truncated 5' long terminal repeat (LTR) from HIV-1
   1403..1528    +  misc_feature   HIV-1 Ψ: packaging signal of human immunodeficiency virus type 1
   1512..1850    +  CDS            HIV-1 gag (fragment): gag protein from human immunodeficiency virus 1; gag
   2027..2260    +  misc_feature   RRE: The Rev response element (RRE) of HIV-1 allows for Rev-dependent mRNA export from the nucleus to the cytoplasm.
   2637..2737    +  CDS            Rev (fragment): human immunodeficiency virus 1 (HIV-1) Rev protein; rev; enhances nuclear export of unspliced and incompletely spliced viral mRNAs
   2787..2904    +  misc_feature   cPPT/CTS: central polypurine tract and central termination sequence of HIV-1
   2962..3275    +  promoter       U6 promoter: RNA polymerase III promoter for mouse U6 snRNA (Das et al., 1988)
   3315..3382    +  misc_RNA       tracrRNA (fragment): trans-activating CRISPR RNA for the Streptococcus pyogenes CRISPR/Cas9 system
   3433..3673    +  promoter       U6 promoter: RNA polymerase III promoter for human U6 snRNA
   3718..3785    +  misc_RNA       tracrRNA (fragment): trans-activating CRISPR RNA for the Streptococcus pyogenes CRISPR/Cas9 system
   3808..4307    +  promoter       PGK promoter: mouse phosphoglycerate kinase 1 promoter
   4347..4943    +  CDS            PuroR (fragment): puromycin N-acetyltransferase; pac from Streptomyces; confers resistance to puromycin
   5016..5714    +  CDS            TagBFP: TagBFP is a basic (constitutively fluorescent) blue fluorescent protein published in 2008, derived from Entacmaea quadricolor. It is reported to be a very rapidly-maturing monomer with very low acid sensitivity.
   5726..6312    +  misc_feature   WPRE: woodchuck hepatitis virus posttranscriptional regulatory element
   6306..6452    +  CDS            nef (fragment): NEF_HV1LA - Experimental evidence at protein level: Swiss-Prot protein existence level 1. Extracellular Nef protein targets CD4(+) T-lymphocytes for apoptosis by interacting with CXCR4 surface receptors. From Human immunodeficiency virus type 1 group M subtype B (isolate Lai) (HIV-1).
   6460..6638    +  LTR            5' LTR (truncated): truncated 5' long terminal repeat (LTR) from HIV-1
   6664..6775    +  polyA_signal   bGH poly(A) signal: bovine growth hormone polyadenylation signal
   6914..6932    -  promoter       T3 promoter: promoter for bacteriophage T3 RNA polymerase
   6977..6993    -  protein_bind   lac operator: The lac repressor binds to the lac operator to inhibit transcription in E. coli. This inhibition can be relieved by adding lactose or isopropyl-β-D-thiogalactopyranoside (IPTG). lac repressor encoded by lacI
   7001..7031    -  promoter       lac promoter: promoter for the E. coli lac operon
   7046..7067    -  protein_bind   CAP binding site: CAP binding activates transcription in the presence of cAMP. E. coli catabolite activator protein
   7080..7172    -  CDS            lacI (fragment): lac repressor; lacI; The lac repressor binds to the lac operator to inhibit transcription in E. coli. This inhibition can be relieved by adding lactose or isopropyl-β-D-thiogalactopyranoside (IPTG).
   7355..7943    -  rep_origin     ori: high-copy-number ColE1/pMB1/pBR322/pUC origin of replication
   8114..8974    -  CDS            AmpR: β-lactamase; bla; confers resistance to ampicillin, carbenicillin, and related antibiotics
   8975..9079    -  promoter       AmpR promoter: bla
