[The description below was written by a language model from this plasmid's Addgene catalogue record and pLannotate feature annotations shown in this document.]
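Description:
pKLV2.2-mU6gRNA5(SapI)-hU6gRNA5(BbsI)-PGKpuroBFP-W is a 9.1 kb lentiviral CRISPR vector built on the pKLV2 backbone for expressing two guide RNAs from a single provirus in mammalian cells. In bacteria it is maintained as a high-copy plasmid through a ColE1/pUC-type origin with ampicillin resistance. An f1 origin and remnants of a lacZα/lac promoter region flanked by T7 and T3 promoters point to a phagemid-type cloning plasmid as the underlying scaffold. The viral portion is a chimeric design in which the CMV enhancer/promoter drives a truncated HIV-1 5' LTR, so genomic RNA can be produced in packaging cells. This is followed by the Ψ packaging signal with a gag fragment, the RRE for Rev-dependent export, and the cPPT/CTS. A second truncated LTR followed by a bGH polyadenylation signal closes the transfer cassette.

The roughly 3.4 kb synthetic payload, inserted between MluI and KpnI sites, contains two tandem RNA polymerase III units. A mouse U6 promoter and a human U6 promoter are each followed by a Streptococcus pyogenes Cas9 guide scaffold (annotated as tracrRNA fragments). As the name indicates, spacer sequences are cloned into the first unit via SapI and into the second via BbsI, and using two different U6 promoters reduces sequence repetition within the viral genome. Downstream, a mouse PGK promoter drives puromycin N-acetyltransferase and TagBFP in one cassette. The linker between the two coding sequences is not annotated. A WPRE follows to enhance expression. Transduced cells can therefore be puromycin-selected and tracked by blue fluorescence. No Cas9 is encoded, so the vector is meant for cells that receive the nuclease separately. It suits paired-guide applications such as dual-gene knockout.
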