Addgene plasmid #72667: pKLV2.2-mU6gRNA5(SapI)-hU6gRNA5(BbsI)-PGKpuroBFP-W
Purpose: Lentiviral dual CRISPR gRNA expression vector (mouse U6 and human U6 promoters)
Depositing lab: Kosuke Yusa. Depositing organization: Wellcome Sanger Institute. Publication: A CRISPR Dropout Screen Identifies Genetic Vulnerabilities and Therapeutic Targets in Acute Myeloid Leukemia. Tzelepis K, Koike-Yusa H, De Braekeleer E, Li Y, Metzakopian E, Dovey OM, Mupo A, Grinkevich V, Li M, Mazan M, Gozdecka M, Ohnishi S, Cooper J, Patel M, McKerrell T, Chen B, Domingues AF, Gallipoli P, Teichmann S, Ponstingl H, McDermott U, Saez-Rodriguez J, Huntly BJ, Iorio F, Pina C, Vassiliou GS, Yusa K. Cell Rep. 2016 Oct 18;17(4):1193-1205. doi: 10.1016/j.celrep.2016.09.079. PubMed 27760321.
Backbone
  Vector backbone: pKLV2 lentiviral vector
  Backbone size w/o insert (bp): 5783
  Total vector size (bp): 9102
  Vector type: Mammalian Expression, Lentiviral, CRISPR
  Selectable markers: Puromycin
Growth in bacteria
  Bacterial resistance: Ampicillin, 100 μg/mL
  Growth temperature: 37°C
  Growth strain: NEB Stable
  Copy number: High Copy
Gene/Insert
  Gene/Insert name: mU6gRNA cassette, hU6gRNA cassette, PGKpuroBFP cassette, WPRE
  Species: Synthetic
  Insert size (bp): 3352
  Cloning method: Restriction Enzyme; 5′ cloning site MluI (not destroyed); 3′ cloning site KpnI (not destroyed)
  Sequencing primers: 5′ CATAATAGCAACAGACATAC
Terms and licenses: Academic/Nonprofit Terms; Industry Terms: Not Available to Industry
How to cite: pKLV2.2-mU6gRNA5(SapI)-hU6gRNA5(BbsI)-PGKpuroBFP-W was a gift from Kosuke Yusa (Addgene plasmid # 72667 ; http://n2t.net/addgene:72667 ; RRID:Addgene_72667)
