>Addgene plasmid #72667 | pKLV2.2-mU6gRNA5(SapI)-hU6gRNA5(BbsI)-PGKpuroBFP-W | addgene partial sequence | sequence record 135856 | mPGK-F 5'-cattctgcacgcttcaaaag-3'
GCTGTTCTCCTCTTCCTCATCTCCGGGCCTTTCGACCTGCATCCATCTAGATCTCGAGCAGCTGAAGCTT
ACCATGACCGAGTACAAGCCCACGGTGCGCCTCGCCACCCGCGACGACGTCCCCAGGGCCGTACGCACCC
TCGCCGCCGCGTTCGCCGACTACCCCGCCACGCGCCACACCGTCGATCCGGACCGCCACATCGAGCGGGT
CACCGAGCTGCAAGAACTCTTCCTCACGCGCGTCGGGCTCGACATCGGCAAGGTGTGGGTCGCGGACGAC
GGCGCCGCGGTGGCGGTCTGGACCACGCCGGAGAGCGTCGAAGCGGGGGCGGTGTTCGCCGAGATCGGCC
CGCGCATGGCCGAGTTGAGCGGTTCCCGGCTGGCCGCGCAGCAACAGATGGAAGGCCTCCTGGCGCCGCA
CCGGCCCAAGGAGCCCGCGTGGTTCCTGGCCACCGTCGGCGTCTCGCCCGACCACCAGGGCAAGGGTCTG
GGCAGCGCCGTCGTGCTCCCCGGAGTGGAGGCGGCCGAGCGCGCCGGGGTGCCCGCCTTCCTGGAGACCT
CCGCGCCCCGCAACCTCCCCTTCTACGAGCGGCTCGGCTTCACCGTCACCGCCGACGTCGAGGTGCCCGA
AGGACCGCGCACCTGGTGCATGACCCGCAAGCCCGGTGCCGGCGGCGGGTCCGGAGGAGAGGGCAGAGGA
AGTCTCCTAACATGCGGTGACGTGGAGGAGAATCCTGGCCCAATGAGCGAGCTGATTAAGGAGAACATGC
ACATGAAGCTGTACATGGAGGGCACCGTGGACAACCATCACTTCAAGTGCACATCCGAGGGCGAAGGCAA
GCCCTACGAGGGCACCCAGACCATGAGAATCAAGGTGGTCGAGGGCGGCCCTCTCCCCTTCGCCTTCGAC
ATCCTGGCTACTAGCTTCCTCTACGGCAGCAAGACCTTCATCAACCACAC
