>Addgene plasmid #72667 | pKLV2.2-mU6gRNA5(SapI)-hU6gRNA5(BbsI)-PGKpuroBFP-W | addgene partial sequence | sequence record 135857 | Futet-R 5'-CAAAGGCATTAAAGCAGCGT-3'
AGGAGCAACATAGTTAAGAATACCAGTCAATCTTTCACAAATTTTGTAATCCAGAGGTTGAGCGGCCGCT
CAATTAAGCTTGTGCCCCAGTTTGCTAGGGAGGTCGCAGTATCTGGCCACTGCCACCTCGTGCTGCTCGA
CGTAGGTCTCGTTGTTGGCCTCCTTGATTCTTTCCAGTCTGTAGTCCACATAGTAGACGCCAGGCATCTT
GAGGTTCTTAGCGGGTTTCTTGGATCTATATGTGGTCTTGATGTTTGCGATCAGATGGCTCCCGCCCACG
AGCTTCAGGGCCATGTCGTTTCTGCCTTCCAGGCCGCCGTCAGCGGGGTACAGCGTCTCGGTGAAGGCCT
CCCAGCCGAGTGTTTTCTTCTGCATCACAGGGCCGTTGGATGTGAAGTTCACCCCTCTGATCTTGACGTT
GTAGATGAGGCAGCCGTCCTGGAGGCTGGTGTCCTGGGTAGCGGTCAGCACGCCCCCGTCCTCGTATGTG
GTGACTCTCTCCCATGTGAAGCCCTCAGGGAAGGACTGCTTGAAGAAGTCGGGGATGCCCTGGGTGTGGT
TGATGAAGGTCTTGCTGCCGTAGAGGAAGCTAGTAGCCAGGATGTCGAAGGCGAAGGGGAGAGGGCCGCC
CTCGACCACCTTGATTCTCATGGTCTGGGTGCCCTCGTAGGGCTTGCCTTCGCCCTCGGATGTGCACTTG
AAGTGATGGTTGTCCACGGTGCCCTCCATGTACAGCTTCATGTGCATGTTCTCCTTAATCAGCTCGCTCA
TTGGGCCAGGATTCTCCTCCACGTCACCGCATGTTAGGAGACTTCCTCTGCCCTCTCCTCCGGACCCGCC
GCCGGCACCGGGCTTGCGGGTCATGCACCAGGTGCGCGGTCCTTCGGGCACCTCGACGTCGGCGGTGACG
GTGAAGCCGAGCCGCTCGTA
