>Addgene plasmid #72667 | pKLV2.2-mU6gRNA5(SapI)-hU6gRNA5(BbsI)-PGKpuroBFP-W | addgene partial sequence | sequence record 135859 | MSCV_C_rev2 5'-ggccagaggccacttgtgtagcgcc-3'
CCAGCGGGGCTGCTAAAGCGCATGCTCCAGACTGCCTTGGGAAAAGCGCCTCCCCTACCCGGTAGAATTG
GATCCAAAAAAAGCACCGACTCGGTGCCACTTTTTCAAGTTGATAACGGACTAGCCTTATTTAAACTTGC
TATGCTGTTTCCAGCATAGCTCTTAAACGTGTCTTCTCGAAGACCCGGTGTTTCGTCCTTTCCACAAGAT
ATATAAAGCCAAGAAATCGAAATACTTTCAAGTTACGGTAAGCATATGATAGTCCATTTTAAAACATAAT
TTTAAAACTGCAAACTACCCAAGAAATTATTACTTTCTACGTCACGTATTTTGTACTAATATCTTTGTGT
TTACAGTCAAATTAATTCTAATTATCTCTCTAACAGCCTTGTATCGTATATGCAAATATGAAGGAATCAT
GGGAAATAGGCCCTCTTCCTGCCCGACCTTGGACGCGTGAGTGTGAAACAGTTCGGCTAAAAAAAGCACC
GACTCGGTGCCACTTTTTCAAGTTGATAACGGACTAGCCTTATTTAAACTTGCTATGCTGTTTCCAGCAT
AGCTCTTAAACCGAAGAGCGATCGCTCTTCCAAACAAGGCTTTTCTCCAAGGGATATTTATAGTCTCAAA
ACACACAATTACTTTACAGTTAGGGTGAGTTTCCTTTTGTGCTGTTTTTTAAAATAATAATTTAGTATTT
GTATCTCTTATAGAAATCCAAGCCTATCATGTAAAATGTAGCTAGTATTAAAAAGAACAGATTATCTGTC
TTTTATCGCACATTAAGCCTCTATAGTTACTAGGAAATATTATATGCAAATTAACCGGGGCAGGGGAGTA
GCCGAGCTTCTCCCACAAGTCTGTGCGAGGGGGCCGGCGCGGGCCTAGAGATGGCGGCGTCGGATCACGC
GTAGGGCCCGGTACTAACCAAACTGGATCTCTGCTGTCCCTGTAATAAACCCGAAAATTTTGAATTTTTG
TAATTTGTTTTTGTAATTCTTTAGTTTGTATGTCTGTTGCTATTATGTCTACTAT
